>Addgene plasmid #189800 | E42_control_NGFR | addgene full sequence | sequence record 375681 | Addgene NGS Result
TGAGGAGGCTTTTTTGGAGGCCTAGGCTTTTGCAAAAAGCTTACTGGCTTAACTATGCGGCATCAGAGCA
GATTGTACTGAGAGTGCACCATATGCGGTGTGAAATACCGCACAGATGCGTAAGGAGAAAATACCGCATC
AGGCGCTCTTCCGCTTCCTCGCTCACTGACTCGCTGCGCTCGGTCGTTCGGCTGCGGCGAGCGGTATCAG
CTCACTCAAAGGCGGTAATACGGTTATCCACAGAATCAGGGGATAACGCAGGAAAGAACATGTGAGCAAA
AGGCCAGCAAAAGGCCAGGAACCGTAAAAAGGCCGCGTTGCTGGCGTTTTTCCATAGGCTCCGCCCCCCT
GACGAGCATCACAAAAATCGACGCTCAAGTCAGAGGTGGCGAAACCCGACAGGACTATAAAGATACCAGG
CGTTTCCCCCTGGAAGCTCCCTCGTGCGCTCTCCTGTTCCGACCCTGCCGCTTACCGGATACCTGTCCGC
CTTTCTCCCTTCGGGAAGCGTGGCGCTTTCTCATAGCTCACGCTGTAGGTATCTCAGTTCGGTGTAGGTC
GTTCGCTCCAAGCTGGGCTGTGTGCACGAACCCCCCGTTCAGCCCGACCGCTGCGCCTTATCCGGTAACT
ATCGTCTTGAGTCCAACCCGGTAAGACACGACTTATCGCCACTGGCAGCAGCCACTGGTAACAGGATTAG
CAGAGCGAGGTATGTAGGCGGTGCTACAGAGTTCTTGAAGTGGTGGCCTAACTACGGCTACACTAGAAGG
ACAGTATTTGGTATCTGCGCTCTGCTGAAGCCAGTTACCTTCGGAAAAAGAGTTGGTAGCTCTTGATCCG
GCAAACAAACCACCGCTGGTAGCGGTGGTTTTTTTGTTTGCAAGCAGCAGATTACGCGCAGAAAAAAAGG
ATCTCAAGAAGATCCTTTGATCTTTTCTACGGGGTCTGACGCTCAGTGGAACGAAAACTCACGTTAAGGG
ATTTTGGTCATGAGATTATCAAAAAGGATCTTCACCTAGATCCTTTTAAATTAAAAATGAAGTTTTAAAT
CAATCTAAAGTATATATGAGTAAACTTGGTCTGACAGTTACCAATGCTTAATCAGTGAGGCACCTATCTC
AGCGATCTGTCTATTTCGTTCATCCATAGTTGCCTGACTCCCCGTCGTGTAGATAACTACGATACGGGAG
GGCTTACCATCTGGCCCCAGTGCTGCAATGATACCGCGAGACCCACGCTCACCGGCTCCAGATTTATCAG
CAATAAACCAGCCAGCCGGAAGGGCCGAGCGCAGAAGTGGTCCTGCAACTTTATCCGCCTCCATCCAGTC
TATTAATTGTTGCCGGGAAGCTAGAGTAAGTAGTTCGCCAGTTAATAGTTTGCGCAACGTTGTTGCCATT
GCTGCAGGCATCGTGGTGTCACGCTCGTCGTTTGGTATGGCTTCATTCAGCTCCGGTTCCCAACGATCAA
GGCGAGTTACATGATCCCCCATGTTGTGCAAAAAAGCGGTTAGCTCCTTCGGTCCTCCGATCGTTGTCAG
AAGTAAGTTGGCCGCAGTGTTATCACTCATGGTTATGGCAGCACTGCATAATTCTCTTACTGTCATGCCA
TCCGTAAGATGCTTTTCTGTGACTGGTGAGTACTCAACCAAGTCATTCTGAGAATAGTGTATGCGGCGAC
CGAGTTGCTCTTGCCCGGCGTCAACACGGGATAATACCGCGCCACATAGCAGAACTTTAAAAGTGCTCAT
CATTGGAAAACGTTCTTCGGGGCGAAAACTCTCAAGGATCTTACCGCTGTTGAGATCCAGTTCGATGTAA
CCCACTCGTGCACCCAACTGATCTTCAGCATCTTTTACTTTCACCAGCGTTTCTGGGTGAGCAAAAACAG
GAAGGCAAAATGCCGCAAAAAAGGGAATAAGGGCGACACGGAAATGTTGAATACTCATACTCTTCCTTTT
TCAATATTATTGAAGCATTTATCAGGGTTATTGTCTCATGAGCGGATACATATTTGAATGTATTTAGAAA
AATAAACAAATAGGGGTTCCGCGCACATTTCCCCGAAAAGTGCCACCTGACGTCTAAGAAACCATTATTA
TCATGACATTAACCTATAAAAATAGGCGTATCACGAGGCCCTTTCGTCTTCAAGAATTAGCTTGGCCATT
GCATACGTTGTATCCATATCATAATATGTACATTTATATTGGCTCATGTCCAACATTACCGCCATGTTGA
CATTGATTATTGACTAGTTATTAATAGTAATCAATTACGGGGTCATTAGTTCATAGCCCATATATGGAGT
TCCGCGTTACATAACTTACGGTAAATGGCCCGCCTGGCTGACCGCCCAACGACCCCCGCCCATTGACGTC
AATAATGACGTATGTTCCCATAGTAACGCCAATAGGGACTTTCCATTGACGTCAATGGGTGGAGTATTTA
CGGTAAACTGCCCACTTGGCAGTACATCAAGTGTATCATATGCCAAGTACGCCCCCTATTGACGTCAATG
ACGGTAAATGGCCCGCCTGGCATTATGCCCAGTACATGACCTTATGGGACTTTCCTACTTGGCAGTACAT
CTACGTATTAGTCATCGCTATTACCATGGTGATGCGGTTTTGGCAGTACATCAATGGGCGTGGATAGCGG
TTTGACTCACGGGGATTTCCAAGTCTCCACCCCATTGACGTCAATGGGAGTTTGTTTTGGCACCAAAATC
AACGGGACTTTCCAAAATGTCGTAACAACTCCGCCCCATTGACGCAAATGGGCGGTAGGCGTGTACGGTG
GGAGGTCTATATAAGCAGAGCTCAATAAAAGAGCCCACAACCCCTCACTCGGCGCGCCAGTCTTCCGATA
GACTGCGTCGCCCGGGTACCCGTATTCCCAATAAAGCCTCTTGCTGTTTGCATCCGAATCGTGGTCTCGC
TGTTCCTTGGGAGGGTCTCCTCTGAGTGATTGACTACCCACGACGGGGGTCTTTCATTTGGGGGCTCGTC
CGGGATTTGGAGACCCCTGCCCAGGGACCACCGACCCACCACCGGGAGGTAAGCTGGCCAGCAACTTATC
TGTGTCTGTCCGATTGTCTAGTGTCTATGTTTGATGTTATGCGCCTGCGTCTGTACTAGTTAGCTAACTA
GCTCTGTATCTGGCGGACCCGTGGTGGAACTGACGAGTTCTGAACACCCGGCCGCAACCCTGGGAGACGT
CCCAGGGACTTTGGGGGCCGTTTTTGTGGCCCGACCTGAGGAAGGGAGTCGATGTGGAATCCGACCCCGT
CAGGATATGTGGTTCTGGTAGGAGACGAGAACCTAAAACAGTTCCCGCCTCCGTCTGAATTTTTGCTTTC
GGTTTGGAACCGAAGCCGCGCGTCTTGTCTGCTGCAGCGCTGCAGCATCGTTCTGTGTTGTCTCTGTCTG
ACTGTGTTTCTGTATTTGTCTGAAAATTAGGGCCAGACTGTTACCACTCCCTTAAGTTTGACCTTAGGTC
ACTGGAAAGATGTCGAGCGGATCGCTCACAACCAGTCGGTAGATGTCAAGAAGAGACGTTGGGTTACCTT
CTGCTCTGCAGAATGGCCAACCTTTAACGTCGGATGGCCGCGAGACGGCACCTTTAACCGAGACCTCATC
ACCCAGGTTAAGATCAAGGTCTTTTCACCTGGCCCGCATGGACACCCAGACCAGGTCCCCTACATCGTGA
CCTGGGAAGCCTTGGCTTTTGACCCCCCTCCCTGGGTCAAGCCCTTTGTACACCCTAAGCCTCCGCCTCC
TCTTCCTCCATCCGCCCCGTCTCTCCCCCTTGAACCTCCTCGTTCGACCCCGCCTCGATCCTCCCTTTAT
CCAGCCCTCACTCCTTCTCTAGGCGCCGGAATTGAAGGATCCGAGGGCCTATTTCCCATGATTCCTTCAT
ATTTGCATATACGATACAAGGCTGTTAGAGAGATAATTGGAATTAATTTGACTGTAAACACAAAGATATT
AGTACAAAATACGTGACGTAGAAAGTAATAATTTCTTGGGTAGTTTGCAGTTTTAAAATTATGTTTTAAA
ATGGACTATCATATGCTTACCGTAACTTGAAAGTATTTCGATTTCTTGGCTTTATATATCTTGTGGAAAG
GACGAAACACCGGGCATTTCGCAGCCTACCGGTTTAAGAGCTATGCTGGAAACAGCATAGCAAGTTTAAA
TAAGGCTAGTCCGTTATCAACTTGAAAAAGTGGCACCGAGTCGGTGCTTTTTTTCTCGAGTGGCTCCGGT
GCCCGTCAGTGGGCAGAGCGCACATCGCCCACAGTCCCCGAGAAGTTGGGGGGAGGGGTCGGCAATTGAA
CCGGTGCCTAGAGAAGGTGGCGCGGGGTAAACTGGGAAAGTGATGTCGTGTACTGGCTCCGCCTTTTTCC
CGAGGGTGGGGGAGAACCGTATATAAGTGCAGTAGTCGCCGTGAACGTTCTTTTTCGCAACGGGTTTGCC
GCCAGAACACAGGTGTCGTGACGCGGTCGCCACCATGGCCACAACCATGGACGGGCCGCGCCTGCTGCTG
TTGCTGCTTCTGGGGGTGTCCCTTGGAGGTGCCAAGGAGGCATGCCCCACAGGCCTGTACACACACAGCG
GTGAGTGCTGCAAAGCCTGCAACCTGGGCGAGGGTGTGGCCCAGCCTTGTGGAGCCAACCAGACCGTGTG
TGAGCCCTGCCTGGACAGCGTGACGTTCTCCGACGTGGTGAGCGCGACCGAGCCGTGCAAGCCGTGCACC
GAGTGCGTGGGGCTCCAGAGCATGTCGGCGCCGTGCGTGGAGGCCGACGACGCCGTGTGCCGCTGCGCCT
ACGGCTACTACCAGGATGAGACGACTGGGCGCTGCGAGGCGTGCCGCGTGTGCGAGGCGGGCTCGGGCCT
CGTGTTCTCCTGCCAGGACAAGCAGAACACCGTGTGCGAGGAGTGCCCCGACGGCACGTATTCCGACGAG
GCCAACCACGTGGACCCGTGCCTGCCCTGCACCGTGTGCGAGGACACCGAGCGCCAGCTCCGCGAGTGCA
CACGCTGGGCCGACGCCGAGTGCGAGGAGATCCCTGGCCGTTGGATTACACGGTCCACACCCCCAGAGGG
CTCGGACAGCACAGCCCCCAGCACCCAGGAGCCTGAGGCACCTCCAGAACAAGACCTCATAGCCAGCACG
GTGGCAGGTGTGGTGACCACAGTGATGGGCAGCTCCCAGCCCGTGGTGACCCGAGGCACCACCGACAACC
TCATCCCTGTCTATTGCTCCATCCTGGCTGCTGTGGTTGTGGGCCTTGTGGCCTACATAGCCTTCAAGAG
GTGGAACAGTCATCGATATCCTCGAGGTCACCGCGGTCTAGAGTCGACCTGCAGCCAAGCTTATCGATAA
ATCGATTAGTCCAATTTGTTAAAGACAGGATATCAGTGGTCCAGGCTCTAGTTTTGACTCAACAATATCA
CCAGCTGAAGCCTATAGAGTACGAGCCATAGATAAAATAAAAGATTTTATTTAGTCTCCAGAAAAAGGGG
GGAATGAAAGACCCCACCTGTAGGTTTGGCAAGCTAGCTTAAGTAACGCCATTTTGCAAGGCATGGAAAA
ATACATAACTGAGAATAGAGAAGTTCAGATCAAGGTCAGGAACAGATGGAACAGGGTCGACCCTAGAGAA
CCATCAGATGTTTCCAGGGTGCCCCAAGGACCTGAAATGACCCTGTGCCTTATTTGAACTAACCAATCAG
TTCGCTTCTCGCTTCTGTTCGCGCGCTTCTGCTCCCCGAGCTCAATAAAAGAGCCCACAACCCCTCACTC
GGGGCGCCAGTCCTCCGATTGACTGAGTCGCCCGGGTACCCGTGTATCCAATAAACCCTCTTGCAGTTGC
ATCCGACTTGTGGTCTCGCTGTTCCTTGGGAGGGTCTCCTCTGAGTGATTGACTACCCGTCAGCGGGGGT
CTTTCATTTGGGGGCTCGTCCGGGATCGGGAGACCCCTGCCCAGGGACCACCGACCCACCACCGGGAGGT
AAGCTGGCTGCCTCGCGCGTTTCGGTGATGACGGTGAAAACCTCTGACACATGCAGCTCCCGGAGACGGT
CACAGCTTGTCTGTAAGCGGATGCCGGGAGCAGACAAGCCCGTCAGGGCGCGTCAGCGGGTGTTGGCGGG
TGTCGGGGCGCAGCCATGACCCAGTCACGTAGCGATAGCGGAGTGTAGATCCGGCTGTGGAATGTGTGTC
AGTTAGGGTGTGGAAAGTCCCCAGGCTCCCCAGCAGGCAGAAGTATGCAAAGCATGCATCTCAATTAGTC
AGCAACCAGGTGTGGAAAGTCCCCAGGCTCCCCAGCAGGCAGAAGTATGCAAAGCATGCATCTCAATTAG
TCAGCAACCATAGTCCCGCCCCTAACTCCGCCCATCCCGCCCCTAACTCCGCCCAGTTCCGCCCATTCTC
CGCCCCATGGCTGACTAATTTTTTTTATTTATGCAGAGGCCGAGGCCGCCTCGGCCTCTGAGCTATTCCA
GAAGTAG
Features (pLannotate 1.2.2; 19 found; start..end, strand, type, name):
     42..143     +  misc_feature   bom (fragment): basis of mobility region from pBR322
    329..917     -  rep_origin     ori: high-copy-number ColE1/pMB1/pBR322/pUC origin of replication
   1088..1948    -  CDS            AmpR: β-lactamase; bla; confers resistance to ampicillin, carbenicillin, and related antibiotics
   1949..2053    -  promoter       AmpR promoter: bla
   2239..2618    +  enhancer       CMV enhancer: human cytomegalovirus immediate early enhancer
   2619..2822    +  promoter       CMV promoter: human cytomegalovirus (CMV) immediate early promoter
   2823..2998    +  LTR            5' LTR (truncated): truncated long terminal repeat from Moloney murine sarcoma virus
   3120..3394    +  misc_feature   MESV Ψ (fragment): packaging signal of murine embryonic stem cell virus
   3461..3877    +  CDS            gag (truncated): truncated Moloney murine leukemia virus (MMLV) gag gene lacking the start codon
   3893..4133    +  promoter       U6 promoter: RNA polymerase III promoter for human U6 snRNA
   4180..4247    +  misc_RNA       tracrRNA (fragment): trans-activating CRISPR RNA for the Streptococcus pyogenes CRISPR/Cas9 system
   4281..4492    +  promoter       EF-1α core promoter: core promoter for human elongation factor EF-1α
   4527..5330    +  CDS            NGFR (fragment): TNR16_HUMAN - Also known as TNFRSF16. Experimental evidence at protein level: Swiss-Prot protein existence level 1. Low affinity receptor which can bind to NGF, BDNF, NTF3, and NTF4. Forms a heterodimeric receptor with SORCS2 that binds the precursor forms of NGF, BDNF and NTF3 with high affinity, and has much lower affinity for mature NGF and BDNF (PubMed:24908487). Plays an important role in differentiation and survival of specific neuronal populations during development (By similarity). Can mediate cell survival as well as cell death of neural cells. Plays a role in the inactivation of RHOA
   5357..5374    +  misc_feature   MCS (fragment): pUC18/19 multiple cloning site
   5390..5491    +  CDS            env (fragment): murine leukemia virus gPr80 envelope polyprotein precursor; env; proteolytically cleaved into gp70SU and p15TM subunits
   5533..5958    +  LTR            3' LTR (ΔU3): self-inactivating 3' long terminal repeat (LTR) from Moloney murine leukemia virus
   6027..6067    +  CDS            rop (fragment): Rop protein, which maintains plasmids at low copy number; rop
   6169..6207    +  misc_feature   bom (fragment): basis of mobility region from pBR322
   6224..36      +  promoter       SV40 promoter (across the origin): SV40 enhancer and early promoter
