[The description below was written by a language model from this plasmid's Addgene catalogue record and pLannotate feature annotations shown in this document.]
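Description:
E42_control_NGFR is a self-inactivating gammaretroviral vector built on the pQCXIN backbone for delivering a control single guide RNA into mammalian cells. It is maintained in bacteria through a ColE1/pUC-type origin with ampicillin selection via β-lactamase. The record lists it as low copy and grown in a recombination-limiting strain, which is a common precaution for plasmids carrying repeated LTR sequences.

The viral genome is transcribed in packaging cells from a hybrid 5′ element in which the CMV immediate-early enhancer and promoter are fused to a truncated murine sarcoma virus LTR. This is followed by the Ψ packaging signal and a truncated, start-codon-less gag segment, elements that together support encapsidation of the genomic RNA. The 3′ LTR carries a U3 deletion, so after reverse transcription and integration both LTRs are transcriptionally inactive and expression depends on the internal promoters.

There are two internal cassettes. A human U6 RNA polymerase III promoter drives a 19-nt guide directed against luciferase, joined to the Streptococcus pyogenes Cas9 guide scaffold. Because luciferase is not an endogenous target, this serves as a non-targeting control, although the catalogue lists mouse as the species. Downstream, an EF-1α core promoter expresses a fragment of human NGFR, annotated as partial and thus apparently truncated. As the plasmid name suggests, it likely serves as a cell-surface marker for identifying or sorting transduced cells. No Cas9 is annotated on this plasmid, so the nuclease must be supplied separately. The associated publication concerns gene regulation in pro-T cells, where the vector would serve as the negative control alongside gene-targeting guide constructs.
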