Addgene plasmid #189800: E42_control_NGFR
Purpose: Retroviral delivery of control guide RNA
Depositing lab: Ellen Rothenberg. Depositing organization: California Institute of Technology. Publication: Bcl11b sets pro-T cell fate by site-specific cofactor recruitment and by repressing Id2 and Zbtb16. Hosokawa H, Romero-Wolf M, Yui MA, Ungerback J, Quiloan MLG, Matsumoto M, Nakayama KI, Tanaka T, Rothenberg EV. Nat Immunol. 2018 Dec;19(12):1427-1440. doi: 10.1038/s41590-018-0238-4. Epub 2018 Oct 30. PubMed 30374131.
Backbone
  Vector backbone: pQCXIN
  Vector type: Retroviral
Growth in bacteria
  Bacterial resistance: Ampicillin, 100 μg/mL
  Growth temperature: 37°C
  Growth strain: NEB Stable
  Copy number: Low Copy
Gene/Insert
  Gene/Insert name: Luciferase gRNA
  gRNA/shRNA sequence: ggcatttcgcagcctaccg
  Species: M. musculus (mouse)
  Insert size (bp): 19
  Cloning method: Gateway Cloning
Terms and licenses: Academic/Nonprofit Terms; Industry Terms: Not Available to Industry
How to cite: E42_control_NGFR was a gift from Ellen Rothenberg (Addgene plasmid # 189800 ; http://n2t.net/addgene:189800 ; RRID:Addgene_189800)
